>Addgene plasmid #171756 | pLIC-His-GBAi W211A | addgene full sequence | sequence record 336414 | Addgene NGS Result
GGCGCCAGGGTGGTTTTTCTTTTCACCAGTGAGACGGGCAACAGCTGATTGCCCTTCACCGCCTGGCCCT
GAGAGAGTTGCAGCAAGCGGTCCACGCTGGTTTGCCCCAGCAGGCGAAAATCCTGTTTGATGGTGGTTAA
CGGCGGGATATAACATGAGCTGTCTTCGGTATCGTCGTATCCCACTACCGAGATATCCGCACCAACGCGC
AGCCCGGACTCGGTAATGGCGCGCATTGCGCCCAGCGCCATCTGATCGTTGGCAACCAGCATCGCAGTGG
GAACGATGCCCTCATTCAGCATTTGCATGGTTTGTTGAAAACCGGACATGGCACTCCAGTCGCCTTCCCG
TTCCGCTATCGGCTGAATTTGATTGCGAGTGAGATATTTATGCCAGCCAGCCAGACGCAGACGCGCCGAG
ACAGAACTTAATGGGCCCGCTAACAGCGCGATTTGCTGGTGACCCAATGCGACCAGATGCTCCACGCCCA
GTCGCGTACCGTCTTCATGGGAGAAAATAATACTGTTGATGGGTGTCTGGTCAGAGACATCAAGAAATAA
CGCCGGAACATTAGTGCAGGCAGCTTCCACAGCAATGGCATCCTGGTCATCCAGCGGATAGTTAATGATC
AGCCCACTGACGCGTTGCGCGAGAAGATTGTGCACCGCCGCTTTACAGGCTTCGACGCCGCTTCGTTCTA
CCATCGACACCACCACGCTGGCACCCAGTTGATCGGCGCGAGATTTAATCGCCGCGACAATTTGCGACGG
CGCGTGCAGGGCCAGACTGGAGGTGGCAACGCCAATCAGCAACGACTGTTTGCCCGCCAGTTGTTGTGCC
ACGCGGTTGGGAATGTAATTCAGCTCCGCCATCGCCGCTTCCACTTTTTCCCGCGTTTTCGCAGAAACGT
GGCTGGCCTGGTTCACCACGCGGGAAACGGTCTGATAAGAGACACCGGCATACTCTGCGACATCGTATAA
CGTTACTGGTTTCACATTCACCACCCTGAATTGACTCTCTTCCGGGCGCTATCATGCCATACCGCGAAAG
GTTTTGCGCCATTCGATGGTGTCCGGGATCTCGACGCTCTCCCTTATGCGACTCCTGCATTAGGAAGCAG
CCCAGTAGTAGGTTGAGGCCGTTGAGCACCGCCGCCGCAAGGAATGGTGCATGCAAGGAGATGGCGCCCA
ACAGTCCCCCGGCCACGGGGCCTGCCACCATACCCACGCCGAAACAAGCGCTCATGAGCCCGAAGTGGCG
AGCCCGATCTTCCCCATCGGTGATGTCGGCGATATAGGCGCCAGCAACCGCACCTGTGGCGCCGGTGATG
CCGGCCACGATGCGTCCGGCGTAGAGGATCGAGATCGATCTCGATCCCGCGAAATTAATACGACTCACTA
TAGGGGAATTGTGAGCGGATAACAATTCCCCTCTAGAAATAATTTTGTTTAACTTTAAGAAGGAGATATA
CATATGCACCATCATCATCATCATTCTTCTGGTGTAGATCTGGGTACCGAGAACCTGTACTTCCAATCCA
ATGCGGACGGAGAGAAAGCGGCCAAAGAAGTGAAGCTGCTGCTGCTCGGCGCTGGAGAATCTGGTAAAAG
TACTATTGTGAAACAGATGAAAATCATTCATGAGGATGGCTATTCCGAGGACGAGTGTAAGCAGTATAAA
GTTGTCGTCTACAGCAATACCATTCAGTCCATCATTGCAATCATAAGAGCCATGGGACGGTTGAAGATTG
ATTTTGGGGAAGCTGCCAGAGCGGATGATGCCCGACAGTTATTTGTTTTAGCTGGCAGTGCTGAGGAAGG
AGTCATGACTTCAGAACTAGCAGGCGTGATTAAACGTTTATGGCGAGATGGCGGGGTGCAGGCATGCTTC
AGCAGGTCCAGGGAATATCAGCTCATTGATTCTGCTTCATATTACCTAAATGATTTGGATAGAATATCCC
AGACCAACTACATTCCAACTCAGCAAGATGTTCTTCGGACGAGAGTGAAGACTACAGGCATTGTGGAGAC
CCACTTCACCTTCAAGGAGCTCTACTTCAAAATGTTTGATGTAGGTGCCCAAAGATCCGAACGGAAAAAG
GCGATCCACTGTTTTGAGGGAGTGACAGCAATTATCTTTTGTGTGGCTCTCAGTGATTACGACCTTGTTC
TGGCTGAGGACGAGGAAATGAACCGAATGCATGAAAGCATGAAATTGTTTGACAGCATTTGTAACAACAA
ATGGTTTACAGACACTTCAATCATTCTCTTCCTTAATAAGAAAGACCTTTTTGAGGAAAAAATAAAGAGG
AGTCCATTAACAATCTGTTATCCAGAATACACAGGTTCCAATACGTACGAAGAGGCAGCTGCTTACATCC
AGTGCCAGTTTGAAGATCTGAACCGAAGAAAGGACACCAAGGAGGTCTACACTCACTTTACCTGTGCCAC
TGACACCAAAAACGTGCAGTTTGTTTTTGATGCTGTTACAGATGTCATCATTAAATAGCGCATTGGAAGT
GGATAACGGATCCGAATTCGAGCTCCGTCGACAAGCTTGCGGCCGCACTCGAGCACCACCACCACCACCA
CTGAGATCCGGCTGCTAACAAAGCCCGAAAGGAAGCTGAGTTGGCTGCTGCCACCGCTGAGCAATAACTA
GCATAACCCCTTGGGGCCTCTAAACGGGTCTTGAGGGGTTTTTTGCTGAAAGGAGGAACTATATCCGGAT
TGGCGAATGGG
[124 nt withheld, positions 2742-2865]
C
[91 nt withheld, positions 2867-2957]
AGGGTGATGGTTCACATTAACGCTTACAATTTAGGTGGCACTTTTCGGGGAAATGTGCGCGGAACCCCTA
TTTGTTTATTTTTCTAAATACATTCAAATATGTATCCGCTCATGAGACAATAACCCTGATAAATGCTTCA
ATAATTTGAAAAAGGAAGAGTATGAGTATTCAACATTTCCGTGTCGCCCTTATTCCCTTTTTTGCGGCAT
TTTGCCTTCCTGTTTTTGCTCACCCAGAAACGCTGGTGAAAGTAAAAGATGCTGAAGATCAGTTGGGTGC
ACGAGTGGGTTACATCGAACTGGATCTCAACAGCGGTAAGATCCTTGAGAGTTTTCGCCCCGAAGAACGT
TTTCCAATGATGAGCACTTTTAAAGTTCTGCTATGTGGCGCGGTATTATCCCGTATTGACGCCGGGCAAG
AGCAACTCGGTCGCCGCATACACTATTCTCAGAATGACTTGGTTGAGTACTCACCAGTCACAGAAAAGCA
TCTTACGGATGGCATGACAGTAAGAGAATTATGCAGTGCTGCCATAACCATGAGTGATAACACTGCGGCC
AACTTACTTCTGACAACGATCGGAGGACCGAAGGAGCTAACCGCTTTTTTGCACAACATGGGGGATCATG
TAACTCGCCTTGATCGTTGGGAACCGGAGCTGAATGAAGCCATACCAAACGACGAGCGTGACACCACGAT
GCCTGCAGCAATGGCAACAACGTTGCGCAAACTATTAACTGGCGAACTACTTACTCTAGCTTCCCGGCAA
CAATTAATAGACTGGATGGAGGCGGATAAAGTTGCAGGACCACTTCTGCGCTCGGCCCTTCCGGCTGGCT
GGTTTATTGCTGATAAATCTGGAGCCGGTGAGCGTGGGTCTCGCGGTATCATTGCAGCACTGGGGCCAGA
TGGTAAGCCCTCCCGTATCGTAGTTATCTACACGACGGGGAGTCAGGCAACTATGGATGAACGAAATAGA
CAGATCGCTGAGATAGGTGCCTCACTGATTAAGCATTGGTAACTGTCAGACCAAGTTTACTCATATATAC
TTTAGATTGATTTAAAACTTCATTTTTAATTTAAAAGGATCTAGGTGAAGATCCTTTTTGATAATCTCAT
GACCAAAATCCCTTAACGTGAGTTTTCGTTCCACTGAGCGTCAGACCCCGTAGAAAAGATCAAAGGATCT
TCTTGAGATCCTTTTTTTCTGCGCGTAATCTGCTGCTTGCAAACAAAAAAACCACCGCTACCAGCGGTGG
TTTGTTTGCCGGATCAAGAGCTACCAACTCTTTTTCCGAAGGTAACTGGCTTCAGCAGAGCGCAGATACC
AAATACTGTCCTTCTAGTGTAGCCGTAGTTAGGCCACCACTTCAAGAACTCTGTAGCACCGCCTACATAC
CTCGCTCTGCTAATCCTGTTACCAGTGGCTGCTGCCAGTGGCGATAAGTCGTGTCTTACCGGGTTGGACT
CAAGACGATAGTTACCGGATAAGGCGCAGCGGTCGGGCTGAACGGGGGGTTCGTGCACACAGCCCAGCTT
GGAGCGAACGACCTACACCGAACTGAGATACCTACAGCGTGAGCTATGAGAAAGCGCCACGCTTCCCGAA
GGGAGAAAGGCGGACAGGTATCCGGTAAGCGGCAGGGTCGGAACAGGAGAGCGCACGAGGGAGCTTCCAG
GGGGAAACGCCTGGTATCTTTATAGTCCTGTCGGGTTTCGCCACCTCTGACTTGAGCGTCGATTTTTGTG
ATGCTCGTCAGGGGGGCGGAGCCTATGGAAAAACGCCAGCAACGCGGCCTTTTTACGGTTCCTGGCCTTT
TGCTGGCCTTTTGCTCACATGTTCTTTCCTGCGTTATCCCCTGATTCTGTGGATAACCGTATTACCGCCT
TTGAGTGAGCTGATACCGCTCGCCGCAGCCGAACGACCGAGCGCAGCGAGTCAGTGAGCGAGGAAGCGGA
AGAGCGCCTGATGCGGTATTTTCTCCTTACGCATCTGTGCGGTATTTCACACCGCAATGGTGCACTCTCA
GTACAATCTGCTCTGATGCCGCATAGTTAAGCCAGTATACACTCCGCTATCGCTACGTGACTGGGTCATG
GCTGCGCCCCGACACCCGCCAACACCCGCTGACGCGCCCTGACGGGCTTGTCTGCTCCCGGCATCCGCTT
ACAGACAAGCTGTGACCGTCTCCGGGAGCTGCATGTGTCAGAGGTTTTCACCGTCATCACCGAAACGCGC
GAGGCAGCTGCGGTAAAGCTCATCAGCGTGGTCGTGAAGCGATTCACAGATGTCTGCCTGTTCATCCGCG
TCCAGCTCGTTGAGTTTCTCCAGAAGCGTTAATGTCTGGCTTCTGATAAAGCGGGCCATGTTAAGGGCGG
TTTTTTCCTGTTTGGTCACTGATGCCTCCGTGTAAGGGGGATTTCTGTTCATGGGGGTAATGATACCGAT
GAAACGAGAGAGGATGCTCACGATACGGGTTACTGATGATGAACATGCCCGGTTACTGGAACGTTGTGAG
GGTAAACAACTGGCGGTATGGATGCGGCGGGACCAGAGAAAAATCACTCAGGGTCAATGCCAGCGCTTCG
TTAATACAGATGTAGGTGTTCCACAGGGTAGCCAGCAGCATCCTGCGATGCAGATCCGGAACATAATGGT
GCAGGGCGCTGACTTCCGCGTTTCCAGACTTTACGAAACACGGAAACCGAAGACCATTCATGTTGTTGCT
CAGGTCGCAGACGTTTTGCAGCAGCAGTCGCTTCACGTTCGCTCGCGTATCGGTGATTCATTCTGCTAAC
CAGTAAGGCAACCCCGCCAGCCTAGCCGGGTCCTCAACGACAGGAGCACGATCATGCGCACCCGTGGGGC
CGCCATGCCGGCGATAATGGCCTGCTTCTCGCCGAAACGTTTGGTGGCGGGACCAGTGACGAAGGCTTGA
GCGAGGGCGTGCAAGATTCCGAATACCGCAAGCGACAGGCCGATCATCGTCGCGCTCCAGCGAAAGCGGT
CCTCGCCGAAAATGACCCAGAGCGCTGCCGGCACCTGTCCTACGAGTTGCATGATAAAGAAGACAGTCAT
AAGTGCGGCGACGATAGTCATGCCCCGCGCCCACCGGAAGGAGCTGACTGGGTTGAAGGCTCTCAAGGGC
ATCGGTCGAGATCCCGGTGCCTAATGAGTGAGCTAACTTACATTAATTGCGTTGCGCTCACTGCCCGCTT
TCCAGTCGGGAAACCTGTCGTGCCAGCTGCATTAATGAATCGGCCAACGCGCGGGGAGAGGCGGTTTGCG
TATTG
Features (pLannotate 1.2.2; 19 found; start..end, strand, type, name):
    996..1073    -  promoter       lacI promoter: lacI
   1081..1360    -  CDS            TcR (fragment): tetracycline efflux protein; tet; confers resistance to tetracycline
   1386..1404    +  promoter       T7 promoter: promoter for bacteriophage T7 RNA polymerase
   1405..1429    +  protein_bind   lac operator: The lac repressor binds to the lac operator to inhibit transcription in E. coli. This inhibition can be relieved by adding lactose or isopropyl-β-D-thiogalactopyranoside (IPTG). lac repressor encoded by lacI
   1444..1466    +  RBS            RBS: efficient ribosome binding site from bacteriophage T7 gene 10 (Olins and Rangwala, 1989)
   1546..2505    +  CDS            Gnai3 (fragment): GNAI3_RAT - Also known as Gnai-3. Experimental evidence at protein level: Swiss-Prot protein existence level 1. Heterotrimeric guanine nucleotide-binding proteins (G proteins) function as transducers downstream of G protein-coupled receptors (GPCRs) in numerous signaling cascades. The alpha chain contains the guanine nucleotide binding site and alternates between an active, GTP-bound state and an inactive, GDP-bound state. Signaling by an activated GPCR promotes GDP release and GTP binding. The alpha subunit has a low GTPase activity that converts bound GTP to GDP, thereby terminating the sign
   2574..2591    +  CDS            9xHis (fragment): 9xHis affinity tag
   2601..2650    +  CDS            SET1 (fragment): solubility-enhancement tag derived from T7 phage gene 10B
   2658..2705    +  terminator     T7 terminator: transcription terminator for bacteriophage T7 RNA polymerase
   2742..2972    +  rep_origin     f1 ori (fragment) (sequence partly withheld): f1 bacteriophage origin of replication; arrow indicates direction of (+) strand synthesis
   3015..3118    +  promoter       AmpR promoter: bla
   3119..3979    +  CDS            AmpR: β-lactamase; bla; confers resistance to ampicillin, carbenicillin, and related antibiotics
   4150..4738    +  rep_origin     ori: high-copy-number ColE1/pMB1/pBR322/pUC origin of replication
   4924..5063    -  misc_feature   bom: basis of mobility region from pBR322
   5165..5356    -  CDS            rop: Rop protein, which maintains plasmids at low copy number; rop
   5373..5753    +  CDS            YPB1_ECOLX: Protein predicted: Swiss-Prot protein existence level 4. From Escherichia coli.
   5825..6116    -  CDS            TcR (fragment): tetracycline efflux protein; tet; confers resistance to tetracycline
   6131..6152    -  protein_bind   CAP binding site: CAP binding activates transcription in the presence of cAMP. E. coli catabolite activator protein
   6165..995     -  CDS            lacI (across the origin): lac repressor; lacI; The lac repressor binds to the lac operator to inhibit transcription in E. coli. This inhibition can be relieved by adding lactose or isopropyl-β-D-thiogalactopyranoside (IPTG).
