[The description below was written by a language model from this plasmid's Addgene catalogue record and pLannotate feature annotations shown in this document.]
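Description:
pLIC-His-GBAi W211A is a bacterial expression plasmid built on the pLIC-His backbone, a pET-style vector adapted for ligation-independent cloning. The sequenced record is about 6.25 kb. It is propagated in E. coli through a ColE1/pMB1-type origin and selected with ampicillin via the β-lactamase gene. The catalogue lists it as high copy, although the annotation also shows the pBR322-derived bom region and the rop gene, which normally moderates copy number. A partial f1 origin and remnants of the tetracycline resistance gene are carried over from the parental backbone and are not expected to be functional.

The payload is GBAi, a 960 bp insert described as rat-derived and synthetic. The feature table identifies it as a fragment of rat Gnai3, the Gαi3 subunit of heterotrimeric G proteins, which is consistent with an engineered protein built on a Gα scaffold. This version carries the W211A substitution; the record does not state its functional consequence. Expression is driven by a T7 promoter followed by a lac operator and the T7 gene 10 ribosome binding site, with a T7 terminator downstream. The plasmid-encoded lacI repressor keeps transcription off until IPTG is added, in a host that supplies T7 RNA polymerase. The catalogue records an N-terminal His tag supplied by the backbone for affinity purification. This tag is not annotated separately, but the gap between the RBS and the insert could accommodate it. A His-tag fragment is annotated downstream of the insert, and whether it is translated cannot be determined from the record.

The stated purpose is production of His-tagged GBAi W211A protein in bacteria. The associated work concerns a rationally engineered protein that specifically inhibits GPCR-independent G protein signaling.
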