Addgene plasmid #171756: pLIC-His-GBAi W211A
Purpose: For the expression of His-GBAi W211A in bacteria
Depositing lab: Mikel Garcia-Marcos. Depositing organization: Boston University Medical Campus. Publication: Specific inhibition of GPCR-independent G protein signaling by a rationally engineered protein. Leyme A, Marivin A, Maziarz M, DiGiacomo V, Papakonstantinou MP, Patel PP, Blanco-Canosa JB, Walawalkar IA, Rodriguez-Davila G, Dominguez I, Garcia-Marcos M. Proc Natl Acad Sci U S A. 2017 Nov 28;114(48):E10319-E10328. doi: 10.1073/pnas.1707992114. Epub 2017 Nov 13. PubMed 29133411.
Backbone
  Vector backbone: pLIC-His
  Backbone size w/o insert (bp): 6000
  Vector type: Bacterial Expression
Growth in bacteria
  Bacterial resistance: Ampicillin, 100 μg/mL
  Growth temperature: 37°C
  Growth strain: DH5alpha
  Copy number: High Copy
Gene/Insert
  Gene/Insert name: GBAi
  Species: R. norvegicus (rat), Synthetic
  Insert size (bp): 960
  Tag / fusion protein: His (N terminal on backbone)
  Cloning method: Ligation Independent Cloning
  Sequencing primers: 5′ CMV-F
Terms and licenses: Academic/Nonprofit Terms; Industry Terms: Not Available to Industry
How to cite: pLIC-His-GBAi W211A was a gift from Mikel Garcia-Marcos (Addgene plasmid # 171756 ; http://n2t.net/addgene:171756 ; RRID:Addgene_171756)
